Addgene plasmid #34399: KHBD00270
Depositing lab: Bart Deplancke. Depositing organization: Swiss Federal Institute of Technology (EPFL). Publication: Automated protein-DNA interaction screening of Drosophila regulatory elements. Korneel Hens, Jean-Daniel Feuz, Alina Isakova, Antonina Lagovitina, Andreas Massouras, Julien Bryois, Patrick Callaerts, Susan E. Celniker, Bart Deplancke. Nat Methods. 2011 Oct 30;8(12):1065-70. 10.1038/nmeth.1763 PubMed 22037703.
Backbone
  Vector backbone: pDONR221
  Backbone manufacturer: Invitrogen
  Backbone size w/o insert (bp): 2536
  Vector type: Gateway Donor Vector
Growth in bacteria
  Bacterial resistance: Kanamycin, 50 μg/mL
  Growth temperature: 37°C
  Growth strain: DH5alpha
  Copy number: High Copy
Gene/Insert
  Gene/Insert name: CG10704 (alt names: FBgn0036285; toe; twin of eyg)
  Species: D. melanogaster (fly)
  Insert size (bp): 1920
  Entrez Gene: toe (a.k.a. Dmel_CG10704, CG10704, Dmel\CG10704, Toe, anon-WO0172774.89)
  Cloning method: Gateway Cloning
  Sequencing primers: 5′ M13F; 3′ M13R
Terms and licenses: Academic/Nonprofit Terms; Industry Terms: Not Available to Industry
Depositor comments: Please note that the ORFs in this collection were cloned open-ended (without a stop codon).
How to cite: KHBD00270 was a gift from Bart Deplancke (Addgene plasmid # 34399 ; http://n2t.net/addgene:34399 ; RRID:Addgene_34399)
