[The description below was written by a language model from this plasmid's Addgene catalogue record.]
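Description:
KHBD00270 is a Gateway entry-type clone built in the pDONR221 donor vector backbone, carrying the open reading frame of the Drosophila melanogaster gene CG10704, also known as toe (twin of eyg). The insert is recorded as about 1.9 kb in a backbone of roughly 2.5 kb once the insert is excluded. It is a bacterial cloning plasmid only: it is maintained at high copy in standard E. coli cloning strains and selected with kanamycin. The record does not list a promoter driving the insert, which is consistent with the usual role of pDONR221-derived clones as promoterless shuttles rather than expression constructs. No feature table is provided, so the exact origin of replication and recombination site annotations are not documented here, although Gateway cloning into a donor vector normally leaves the insert flanked by attL sites. M13 forward and reverse priming sites flank the insert for sequence verification.

The depositor notes that ORFs in this collection were cloned open-ended, without a stop codon. This allows the coding sequence to be moved by LR recombination into destination vectors that add C-terminal fusions, as well as N-terminal ones, without re-cloning. The plasmid belongs to a set of Drosophila clones associated with work on automated screening of protein–DNA interactions at fly regulatory elements. The toe ORF is therefore best viewed as a transferable source of coding sequence for building fusion constructs used in such interaction assays, or for other downstream expression formats chosen by the user. No tags, reporters or mutations are recorded for the insert itself.
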