>Addgene plasmid #34399 | KHBD00270 | depositor partial sequence | sequence record 40966 | KHBD00270 sequence 1920 bps
ATGGCAACCAGCACCTCACCCGGACCCACAAGGACAACTGCAGCCATTAGAGTCTCCCTGCCAGGAGCAG
CACCCGCAATTCCCGCTACCGCCACCGCCGGCTCTCAATCCCCCGGCGCCATCATGCCCATGGCCGCCGT
GCCGTTGCCGTCGCATCTCCAACTGCTGGGCAGTTCCGCGGGAGGCGTCGGTCAGCCGGCGGCAATCACG
CCCGTTTCGCCCACGGCTGCTACCACAGTTCTCGCCCAACCGCACAGTTTGAGCCCCTCCACGCCCATCC
TCACCCAAGGAGCACCCCCTGCTGCGGCGTTGGGCGGCATCTTCTGCGGAGGCAGTGCAGCAGCGGGACC
AGGAGCAGCAGCGGCGGCGGCCACGAATCTCAACGCCCTGGCCTCGCAGCATCGACTACTGGAGTTGTCC
CGCTTCGGACTGCGTGGATATGATCTGGCGCAGCATATGCTATCCCAACAAGGAGCCGTATCCAAGTTGC
TGGGCACCCTGCGACCACCTGGCCTAATTGGCGGCTCCAAGCCGAAGGTGGCCACCCCGACTGTCGTCTC
CAAGATCGAGCAGTACAAGCGCGAGAATCCGACGATCTTTGCATGGGAAATCCGCGAGCGACTGATCACC
GAAGGTGTCTGCACCAATGCCACTGCTCCTTCGGTGAGCAGCATCAATCGCATATTGCGTAATCGAGCGG
CGGAAAGGGCAGCTGCGGAATTTGCTCGGGCGGCGAGTTACGGCTATGCCATCCATCCCACACATCCGCA
TCCGTACACCAGTTTCCCCACTTGGCCGGCGCATCATCCGCTGTGGGGAGCCGTGCCCCTGGCCACGCCA
CCTGGTGGCGGCCCTGCTGGAGCCGGTGGTGCACTGCAGCCGGGCGGCAGTGGCAGCAGCTATGGCAGTG
ATGGCAACATGAGCTCAAATCCCAATAGCAGCAACAGCAACACCACCCACAGCAATGGCCACAATACCAA
CAGCGGCAGTGGATGCGGGGATAGTAGTGCCGGAAGTGGACGCCTCTCCCTGCCGGCACTTTCGCCGGAT
TCCGGAAGTAGGGACAGCCGCTCCCCAGACGCAGATGCCAATCGGATGATAGATATCGAAGGCGAGGACA
GCGAGTCGCAGGACAGTGACCAGCCGAAGTTCCGGCGCAATCGCACCACCTTCAGTCCGGAGCAGCTGGA
TGAGCTGGAGAAGGAGTTCGACAAGTCGCACTATCCCTGCGTGAATACCCGCGAGAAACTGGCCGCCCGG
ACGGCACTGAGCGAGGCCAGGGTGCAGGTTTGGTTTTCCAACAGACGAGCGAAATGGCGGCGCCACCAGC
GGGTCAACTTGATCAAGCAGCGCGACTCGCCCTCGACATCGAGCTCACCCACGCCGTTGGTCAATCCGGT
GGTCAGTCCGGTCAGTCCAATCCCAGTTCCAGTTCCAGTTGCAGTTCCAGAATCTGGCCAACAGAAGCAG
CCATATCCGTACAGCACCAGCAACATGTGCAACACCAGCAGCAGCAGCAGCAACAGTCAACCGTGCAACA
CCATCAATCCCGGCAGCAAAATGAGCAGCAAAACCAGCAGCGTCAGCAGCAACCAGCACATGGAAGAGCC
AGCAGCGGCGGTGGCCACTGCCTCACCCACAGCATCAGCTCCATTATCAATGGGCGGTGAGAACAGTGCA
TTTCGCGCTCTGCCCATGACCTTGCCGATGCCCATGACCTTGCCCACGGCATCGGCGGCGGCCTTCGCGC
TCAGCTTCGCCCGCCAGTACATAGCCAAGTACATGGGCACGCCCCTCAATCTGGGACATGGTTCGTCACC
AATCCAGGCACAGTCTGGACGGGATCATCAGTCGGAGGAGCGAGAGTATGAGGATGAGCAGGAGGAGGAG
GAGGTTATCAATGTGGAGCACGACGCCGAG
