>Addgene plasmid #34399 | KHBD00270 | addgene partial sequence | sequence record 42122 | M13-Rev 5'-CAGGAAACAGCTATGACC-3'
TTTTATTTTGACTGATAGTGACCTGTTCGTTGCAACAAATTGATAAGCAATGCTTTCTTATAATGCCAAC
TTTGTACAAGAAAGTTGGCAACTCGGCGTCGTGCTCCACATTGATAACCTCCTCCTCCTCCTGCTCATCC
TCATACTCTCGCTCCTCCGACTGATGATCCCGTCCAGACTGTGCCTGGATTGGTGACGAACCATGTCCCA
GATTGAGGGGCGTGCCCATGTACTTGGCTATGTACTGGCGGGCGAAGCTGAGCGCGAAGGCCGCCGCCGA
TGCCGTGGGCAAGGTCATGGGCATCGGCAAGGTCATGGGCAGAGCGCGAAATGCACTGTTCTCACCGCCC
ATTGATAATGGAGCTGATGCTGTGGGTGAGGCAGTGGCCACCGCCGCTGCTGGCTCTTCCATGTGCTGGT
TGCTGCTGACGCTGCTGGTTTTGCTGCTCATTTTGCTGCCGGGATTGATGGTGTTGCACGGTTGACTGTT
GCTGCTGCTGCTGCTGGTGTTGCACATGTTGCTGGTGCTGTACGGATATGGCTGCTTCTGTTGGCCAGAT
TCTGGAACTGCAACTGGAACTGGAACTGGGATTGGACTGACCGGACTGACCACCGGATTGACCAACGGCG
TGGGTGAGCTCGATGTCGAGGGCGAGTCGCGCTGCTTGATCAAGTTGACCCGCTGGTGGCGCCGCCATTT
CGCTCGTCTGTTGGAAAACCAAACCTGCAC
